>Addgene plasmid #1433 | pPD16_43 | depositor full sequence | sequence record 44 | Author sequence
ATGACCATGATTACGCCAAGCTTGCATGCCTGCAGGTCGACTCTAGAGGATCCCCGGGTACCGAGCTCAG
AAAAAATGACTGCTCCAAAGAAGAAGCGTAAGGTACCGGTGGGTGAAGACCAGAAACAGCACCTCGAACT
GAGCCGCGATATTGCCCAGCGTTTCAACGCGCTGTATGGCGAGATCGATCCCGTCGTTTTACAACGTCGT
GACTGGGAAAACCCTGGCGTTACCCAACTTAATCGCCTTGCAGCACATCCCCCTTTCGCCAGCTGGCGTA
ATAGCGAAGAGGCCCGCACCGATCGCCCTTCCCAACAGTTGCGCAGCCTGAATGGCGAATGGCGCTTTGC
CTGGTTTCCGGCACCAGAAGCGGTGCCGGAAAGCTGGCTGGAGTGCGATCTTCCTGAGGCCGATACTGTC
GTCGTCCCCTCAAACTGGCAGATGCACGGTTACGATGCGCCCATCTACACCAACGTGACCTATCCCATTA
CGGTCAATCCGCCGTTTGTTCCCACGGAGAATCCGACGGGTTGTTACTCGCTCACATTTAATGTTGATGA
AAGCTGGCTACAGGAAGGCCAGACGCGAATTATTTTTGATGGCGTTAACTCGGCGTTTCATCTGTGGTGC
AACGGGCGCTGGGTCGGTTACGGCCAGGACAGTCGTTTGCCGTCTGAATTTGACCTGAGCGCATTTTTAC
GCGCCGGAGAAAACCGCCTCGCGGTGATGGTGCTGCGCTGGAGTGACGGCAGTTATCTGGAAGATCAGGA
TATGTGGCGGATGAGCGGCATTTTCCGTGACGTCTCGTTGCTGCATAAACCGACTACACAAATCAGCGAT
TTCCATGTTGCCACTCGCTTTAATGATGATTTCAGCCGCGCTGTACTGGAGGCTGAAGTTCAGATGTGCG
GCGAGTTGCGTGACTACCTACGGGTAACAGTTTCTTTATGGCAGGGTGAAACGCAGGTCGCCAGCGGCAC
CGCGCCTTTCGGCGGTGAAATTATCGATGAGCGTGGTGGTTATGCCGATCGCGTCACACTACGTCTGAAC
GTCGAAAACCCGAAACTGTGGAGCGCCGAAATCCCGAATCTCTATCGTGCGGTGGTTGAACTGCACACCG
CCGACGGCACGCTGATTGAAGCAGAAGCCTGCGATGTCGGTTTCCGCGAGGTGCGGATTGAAAATGGTCT
GCTGCTGCTGAACGGCAAGCCGTTGCTGATTCGAGGCGTTAACCGTCACGAGCATCATCCTCTGCATGGT
CAGGTCATGGATGAGCAGACGATGGTGCAGGATATCCTGCTGATGAAGCAGAACAACTTTAACGCCGTGC
GCTGTTCGCATTATCCGAACCATCCGCTGTGGTACACGCTGTGCGACCGCTACGGCCTGTATGTGGTGGA
TGAAGCCAATATTGAAACCCACGGCATGGTGCCAATGAATCGTCTGACCGATGATCCGCGCTGGCTACCG
GCGATGAGCGAACGCGTAACGCGAATGGTGCAGCGCGATCGTAATCACCCGAGTGTGATCATCTGGTCGC
TGGGGAATGAATCAGGCCACGGCGCTAATCACGACGCGCTGTATCGCTGGATCAAATCTGTCGATCCTTC
CCGCCCGGTGCAGTATGAAGGCGGCGGAGCCGACACCACGGCCACCGATATTATTTGCCCGATGTACGCG
CGCGTGGATGAAGACCAGCCCTTCCCGGCTGTGCCGAAATGGTCCATCAAAAAATGGCTTTCGCTACCTG
GAGAGACGCGCCCGCTGATCCTTTGCGAATACGCCCACGCGATGGGTAACAGTCTTGGCGGTTTCGCTAA
ATACTGGCAGGCGTTTCGTCAGTATCCCCGTTTACAGGGCGGCTTCGTCTGGGACTGGGTGGATCAGTCG
CTGATTAAATATGATGAAAACGGCAACCCGTGGTCGGCTTACGGCGGTGATTTTGGCGATACGCCGAACG
ATCGCCAGTTCTGTATGAACGGTCTGGTCTTTGCCGACCGCACGCCGCATCCAGCGCTGACGGAAGCAAA
ACACCAGCAGCAGTTTTTCCAGTTCCGTTTATCCGGGCAAACCATCGAAGTGACCAGCGAATACCTGTTC
CGTCATAGCGATAACGAGCTCCTGCACTGGATGGTGGCGCTGGATGGTAAGCCGCTGGCAAGCGGTGAAG
TGCCTCTGGATGTCGCTCCACAAGGTAAACAGTTGATTGAACTGCCTGAACTACCGCAGCCGGAGAGCGC
CGGGCAACTCTGGCTCACAGTACGCGTAGTGCAACCGAACGCGACCGCATGGTCAGAAGCCGGGCACATC
AGCGCCTGGCAGCAGTGGCGTCTGGCGGAAAACCTCAGTGTGACGCTCCCCGCCGCGTCCCACGCCATCC
CGCATCTGACCACCAGCGAAATGGATTTTTGCATCGAGCTGGGTAATAAGCGTTGGCAATTTAACCGCCA
GTCAGGCTTTCTTTCACAGATGTGGATTGGCGATAAAAAACAACTGCTGACGCCGCTGCGCGATCAGTTC
ACCCGTGCACCGCTGGATAACGACATTGGCGTAAGTGAAGCGACCCGCATTGACCCTAACGCCTGGGTCG
AACGCTGGAAGGCGGCGGGCCATTACCAGGCCGAAGCAGCGTTGTTGCAGTGCACGGCAGATACACTTGC
TGATGCGGTGCTGATTACGACCGCTCACGCGTGGCAGCATCAGGGGAAAACCTTATTTATCAGCCGGAAA
ACCTACCGGATTGATGGTAGTGGTCAAATGGCGATTACCGTTGATGTTGAAGTGGCGAGCGATACACCGC
ATCCGGCGCGGATTGGCCTGAACTGCCAGCTGGCGCAGGTAGCAGAGCGGGTAAACTGGCTCGGATTAGG
GCCGCAAGAAAACTATCCCGACCGCCTTACTGCCGCCTGTTTTGACCGCTGGGATCTGCCATTGTCAGAC
ATGTATACCCCGTACGTCTTCCCGAGCGAAAACGGTCTGCGCTGCGGGACGCGCGAATTGAATTATGGCC
CACACCAGTGGCGCGGCGACTTCCAGTTCAACATCAGCCGCTACAGTCAACAGCAACTGATGGAAACCAG
CCATCGCCATCTGCTGCACGCGGAAGAAGGCACATGGCTGAATATCGACGGTTTCCATATGGGGATTGGT
GGCGACGACTCCTGGAGCCCGTCAGTATCGGCGGAATTCCAACTGAGCGCCGGTCGCTACCATTACCAAC
TTGTCTGGTGTCAAAAATAATAGGCCTACTAGTCGGCCGTACGGGCCCTTTCGTCTCGCGCGTTTCGGTG
ATGACGGTGAAAACCTCTGACACATGCAGCTCCCGGAGACGGTCACAGCTTGTCTGTAAGCGGATGCCGG
GAGCAGACAAGCCCGTCAGGGCGCGTCAGCGGGTGTTGGCGGGTGTCGGGGCTGGCTTAACTATGCGGCA
TCAGAGCAGATTGTACTGAGAGTGCACCATATGCGGTGTGAAATACCGCACAGATGCGTAAGGAGAAAAT
ACCGCATCAGGCGGCCTTAAGGGCCTCGTGATACGCCTATTTTTATAGGTTAATGTCATGATAATAATGG
TTTCTTAGACGTCAGGTGGCACTTTTCGGGGAAATGTGCGCGGAACCCCTATTTGTTTATTTTTCTAAAT
ACATTCAAATATGTATCCGCTCATGAGACAATAACCCTGATAAATGCTTCAATAATATTGAAAAAGGAAG
AGTATGAGTATTCAACATTTCCGTGTCGCCCTTATTCCCTTTTTTGCGGCATTTTGCCTTCCTGTTTTTG
CTCACCCAGAAACGCTGGTGAAAGTAAAAGATGCTGAAGATCAGTTGGGTGCACGAGTGGGTTACATCGA
ACTGGATCTCAACAGCGGTAAGATCCTTGAGAGTTTTCGCCCCGAAGAACGTTTTCCAATGATGAGCACT
TTTAAAGTTCTGCTATGTGGCGCGGTATTATCCCGTATTGACGCCGGGCAAGAGCAACTCGGTCGCCGCA
TACACTATTCTCAGAATGACTTGGTTGAGTACTCACCAGTCACAGAAAAGCATCTTACGGATGGCATGAC
AGTAAGAGAATTATGCAGTGCTGCCATAACCATGAGTGATAACACTGCGGCCAACTTACTTCTGACAACG
ATCGGAGGACCGAAGGAGCTAACCGCTTTTTTGCACAACATGGGGGATCATGTAACTCGCCTTGATCGTT
GGGAACCGGAGCTGAATGAAGCCATACCAAACGACGAGCGTGACACCACGATGCCTGTAGCAATGGCAAC
AACGTTGCGCAAACTATTAACTGGCGAACTACTTACTCTAGCTTCCCGGCAACAATTAATAGACTGGATG
GAGGCGGATAAAGTTGCAGGACCACTTCTGCGCTCGGCCCTTCCGGCTGGCTGGTTTATTGCTGATAAAT
CTGGAGCCGGTGAGCGTGGGTCTCGCGGTATCATTGCAGCACTGGGGCCAGATGGTAAGCCCTCCCGTAT
CGTAGTTATCTACACGACGGGGAGTCAGGCAACTATGGATGAACGAAATAGACAGATCGCTGAGATAGGT
GCCTCACTGATTAAGCATTGGTAACTGTCAGACCAAGTTTACTCATATATACTTTAGATTGATTTAAAAC
TTCATTTTTAATTTAAAAGGATCTAGGTGAAGATCCTTTTTGATAATCTCATGACCAAAATCCCTTAACG
TGAGTTTTCGTTCCACTGAGCGTCAGACCCCGTAGAAAAGATCAAAGGATCTTCTTGAGATCCTTTTTTT
CTGCGCGTAATCTGCTGCTTGCAAACAAAAAAACCACCGCTACCAGCGGTGGTTTGTTTGCCGGATCAAG
AGCTACCAACTCTTTTTCCGAAGGTAACTGGCTTCAGCAGAGCGCAGATACCAAATACTGTCCTTCTAGT
GTAGCCGTAGTTAGGCCACCACTTCAAGAACTCTGTAGCACCGCCTACATACCTCGCTCTGCTAATCCTG
TTACCAGTGGCTGCTGCCAGTGGCGATAAGTCGTGTCTTACCGGGTTGGACTCAAGACGATAGTTACCGG
ATAAGGCGCAGCGGTCGGGCTGAACGGGGGGTTCGTGCACACAGCCCAGCTTGGAGCGAACGACCTACAC
CGAACTGAGATACCTACAGCGTGAGCATTGAGAAAGCGCCACGCTTCCCGAAGGGAGAAAGGCGGACAGG
TATCCGGTAAGCGGCAGGGTCGGAACAGGAGAGCGCACGAGGGAGCTTCCAGGGGGAAACGCCTGGTATC
TTTATAGTCCTGTCGGGTTTCGCCACCTCTGACTTGAGCGTCGATTTTTGTGATGCTCGTCAGGGGGGCG
GAGCCTATGGAAAAACGCCAGCAACGCGGCCTTTTTACGGTTCCTGGCCTTTTGCTGGCCTTTTGCTCAC
ATGTTCTTTCCTGCGTTATCCCCTGATTCTGTGGATAACCGTATTACCGCCTTTGAGTGAGCTGATACCG
CTCGCCGCAGCCGAACGACCGAGCGCAGCGAGTCAGTGAGCGAGGAAGCGGAAGAGCGCCCAATACGCAA
ACCGCCTCTCCCCGCGCGTTGGCCGATTCATTAATGCAGCTGGCACGACAGGTTTCCCGACTGGAAAGCG
GGCAGTGAGCGCAACGCAATTAATGTGAGTTAGCTCACTCATTAGGCACCCCAGGCTTTACACTTTATGC
TTCCGGCTCGTATGTTGTGTGGAATTGTGAGCGGATAACAATTTCACACAGGAAACAGCT
Features (pLannotate 1.2.2; 12 found; start..end, strand, type, name):
     18..68      -  misc_feature   MCS (fragment): pUC18/19 multiple cloning site
    103..186     +  CDS            trpS (fragment): SYW_ECOLI - Experimental evidence at protein level: Swiss-Prot protein existence level 1. Catalyzes the attachment of tryptophan to tRNA(Trp). Amino acylates tRNA(Trp) with both L- and D-tryptophan, although D-tryptophan is a poor substrate (PubMed:10918062). From Escherichia coli (strain K12).
    193..3240    +  CDS            lacZ: β-galactosidase; lacZ
   3275..3310    +  CDS            rop (fragment): Rop protein, which maintains plasmids at low copy number; rop
   3412..3511    +  misc_feature   bom (fragment): basis of mobility region from pBR322
   3609..3713    +  promoter       AmpR promoter: bla
   3714..4574    +  CDS            AmpR: β-lactamase; bla; confers resistance to ampicillin, carbenicillin, and related antibiotics
   4745..5333    +  rep_origin     ori: high-copy-number ColE1/pMB1/pBR322/pUC origin of replication
   5516..5608    +  CDS            lacI (fragment): lac repressor; lacI; The lac repressor binds to the lac operator to inhibit transcription in E. coli. This inhibition can be relieved by adding lactose or isopropyl-β-D-thiogalactopyranoside (IPTG).
   5621..5642    +  protein_bind   CAP binding site: CAP binding activates transcription in the presence of cAMP. E. coli catabolite activator protein
   5657..5687    +  promoter       lac promoter: promoter for the E. coli lac operon
   5695..5711    +  protein_bind   lac operator: The lac repressor binds to the lac operator to inhibit transcription in E. coli. This inhibition can be relieved by adding lactose or isopropyl-β-D-thiogalactopyranoside (IPTG). lac repressor encoded by lacI
