[The description below was written by a language model from this plasmid's Addgene catalogue record and pLannotate feature annotations shown in this document.]
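Description:
pPD16_43 is an empty-backbone worm expression vector of 5,730 bp from a 1995 vector kit for C. elegans work, designed for building lacZ reporter fusions. The parent backbone is recorded as unknown, but the annotated features point to a pUC/pBR322-type bacterial plasmid. It carries a ColE1/pMB1-family origin of replication, short remnants of the pBR322 rop and bom regions, and an ampicillin resistance gene (β-lactamase) under its own promoter for selection in E. coli. Copy number is not stated in the record.

The payload is a full-length E. coli lacZ coding sequence encoding β-galactosidase. The catalogue lists the fusion elements as an SV40 nuclear localisation signal together with the N- and C-terminal parts of lacZ. The NLS itself was not picked up by the automated annotation. A short segment just upstream of lacZ, annotated as a fragment of E. coli trpS, probably forms part of the N-terminal leader, though the record does not explain it. An NLS concentrates the reporter in nuclei, which makes individual expressing cells easier to identify after staining. Upstream of this reading frame lies a fragment of the pUC18/19 multiple cloning site, preceded by the bacterial lac promoter, lac operator and CAP binding site and a remnant of lacI.

No worm promoter, insert or annotated 3′ UTR appears in the record. The intended use is therefore presumably restriction cloning of a candidate promoter or gene fragment into the polylinker, so that it drives nuclear β-galactosidase and reveals expression patterns in transgenic worms.
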