Addgene plasmid #1433: pPD16_43
Purpose: (Empty Backbone)
Depositing lab: Andrew Fire. Depositing organization: Carnegie Institution for Science.
Backbone
  Vector backbone: Unknown
  Backbone size (bp): 5730
  Vector type: Worm Expression
Growth in bacteria
  Bacterial resistance: Ampicillin, 100 μg/mL
  Growth temperature: 37°C
  Growth strain: DH5alpha
  Copy number: Unknown
Gene/Insert
  Gene/Insert name: None
  Tag / fusion protein: SV40NLS, lacZN, lacZC
  Cloning method: Restriction Enzyme
Terms and licenses: Academic/Nonprofit Terms; Industry Terms: Not Available to Industry
Depositor comments: See Fire Lab Vector Kit Documentation 1995. Fire Lab Miniprep Number pPD16.43, Ligation number NONE.
How to cite: pPD16_43 was a gift from Andrew Fire (Addgene plasmid # 1433 ; http://n2t.net/addgene:1433 ; RRID:Addgene_1433)
