>Addgene plasmid #1433 | pPD16_43 | addgene partial sequence | sequence record 16547 | M13-R
NGCTGCNGCCTGCAGGTCGACTCTAGAGGATCCCCGGGTACCGAGCTCAGAAAAAATGACTGCTCCAAAG
AAGAAGCGTAAGGTACCGGTGGGTGAAGACCAGAAACAGCACCTCGAACTGAGCCGCGATATTGCCCAGC
GTTTCAACGCGCTGTATGGCGAGATCGATCCCGTCGTTTTACAACGTCGTGACTGGGAAAACCCTGGCGT
TACCCAACTTAATCGCCTTGCAGCACATCCCCCTTTCGCCAGCTGGCGTAATAGCGAAGAGGCCCGCACC
GATCGCCCTTCCCAACAGTTGCGCAGCCTGAATGGCGAATGGCGCTTTGCCTGGTTTCCGGCACCAGAAG
CGGTGCCGGAAAGCTGGCTGGAGTGCGATCTTCCTGAGGCCGATACTGTCGTCGTCCCCTCAAACTGGCA
GATGCACGGTTACGATGCGCCCATCTACACCAACGTGACCTATCCCATTACGGTCAATCCGCCGTTTGTT
CCCACGGAGAATCCGACGGGTTGTTACTCGCTCACATTTAATGTTGATGAAAGCTGGCTACAGGAAGGCC
AGACGCGAATTATTTTTGATGGCGTTAACTCGGCGTTTCATCTGTGGTGCAACGGGGGNNNNNNNNNNTT
AGGCNNAGGAATNTCGTTTGCCGTNGANTTTTGACCTGAGCGCATTTTTACGCGCCGGAGAAAACCGCCT
CGCGGTGATGGTGCTGCCTGNATGAGCGTTTNTGAGANAAAAAAGANTGGGGGAAAANGNTTTNCGGACT
TTTTGNNAAAACAAAAAAAAANATTCTGGGCCCCCTTANNAAANACCCCCCGANGAGTAATAAGGGNATC
TNNCA
